Addgene plasmid #198750: pET28a(+)-SpdCas9-SBiT_Strep-Tag-II
Purpose: Expresses S. Pyogenes dCas9 fused to SmallBiT fragment of split NanoLuc luciferase
Depositing lab: Maarten Merkx. Depositing organization: Technische Universiteit Eindhoven. Publication: Glow-in-the-Dark Infectious Disease Diagnostics Using CRISPR-Cas9-Based Split Luciferase Complementation. van der Veer HJ, van Aalen EA, Michielsen CMS, Hanckmann ETL, Deckers J, van Borren MMGJ, Flipse J, Loonen AJM, Schoeber JPH, Merkx M. ACS Cent Sci. 2023 Mar 15;9(4):657-667. doi: 10.1021/acscentsci.2c01467. eCollection 2023 Apr 26. PubMed 37122471.
Backbone
  Vector backbone: pET-28a(+)
  Backbone manufacturer: EMD Millipore
  Backbone size w/o insert (bp): 5369
  Total vector size (bp): 9991
  Modifications to backbone: Removed N-terminal His-tag
  Vector type: Bacterial Expression
Growth in bacteria
  Bacterial resistance: Kanamycin, 50 μg/mL
  Growth temperature: 37°C
  Growth strain: DH5alpha
  Copy number: High Copy
Gene/Insert
  Gene/Insert name: SpdCas9 - SmallBiT (alt name: Catalytically dead S. pyogenes Cas9 fused to SmallBiT (NanoBiT / split NanoLuc))
  Species: Synthetic; Streptococcus pyogenes
  Insert size (bp): 4758
  Mutation: D10A, H840A (nuclease inactivating mutations in 'd' variant of SpCas9)
  Promoter: T7
  Tag / fusion protein: Strep-tag II (C terminal on insert)
  Cloning method: Restriction Enzyme; 5′ cloning site NcoI (not destroyed); 3′ cloning site XhoI (not destroyed)
  Sequencing primers: 5′ T7 promoter; 3′ T7 terminator
Resource information
  A portion of this plasmid was derived from a plasmid made by: S. pyogenes dCas9 coding sequence was copied from the pET-dCas9-VP64-6xHis plasmid gifted by David Liu (Addgene plasmid #62935)
Terms and licenses: Academic/Nonprofit Terms; Industry Terms: Not Available to Industry
Depositor comments: This plasmid also contains the coding sequence for the LargeBiT fragment of the NanoBiT split NanoLuc luciferase downstream of the SmallBiT coding sequence, but there is a stopcodon after the strep-tag fused to SmallBiT. Hence, this plasmid encodes for the SpdCas9-SmallBiT protein by default. By cleaving the plasmid with SpeI restriction enzyme, the SmallBiT part may be removed, and after selfligation the plasmid then encodes for the SpCas9-LargeBiT protein (i.e. plasmid #198751 is obtained).
How to cite: pET28a(+)-SpdCas9-SBiT_Strep-Tag-II was a gift from Maarten Merkx (Addgene plasmid # 198750 ; http://n2t.net/addgene:198750 ; RRID:Addgene_198750)
