[The description below was written by a language model from this plasmid's Addgene catalogue record and pLannotate feature annotations shown in this document.]
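Description:
pET28a(+)-SpdCas9-SBiT_Strep-Tag-II is a bacterial expression plasmid of about 10 kb built on the pET-28a(+) backbone, from which the N-terminal His-tag was removed. It is selected with kanamycin through the KanR aminoglycoside phosphotransferase gene. It replicates from a ColE1/pMB1-type origin accompanied by the pBR322 bom region and the rop gene. The catalogue lists it as high copy, although rop normally moderates copy number. An f1 origin is also present. Short fragments annotated as tetracycline resistance and AmpR promoter sequence appear to be backbone remnants rather than functional markers.

The insert was cloned between NcoI and XhoI. It sits under a T7 promoter with an adjacent lac operator and the T7 gene 10 ribosome binding site, and a T7 terminator follows it. The plasmid-borne lacI supplies the repressor, so expression should be IPTG-inducible in hosts that provide T7 RNA polymerase. The encoded protein is catalytically dead Streptococcus pyogenes Cas9 carrying the D10A and H840A mutations. It is fused at its C terminus to the SmallBiT fragment of split NanoLuc (NanoBiT), followed by a Strep-tag II for affinity purification and a stop codon.

According to the depositor, the LargeBiT coding sequence lies downstream of that stop codon and is not translated by default. This matches the NanoLuc fragment in the feature table, which is followed by a His-tag fragment. SpeI digestion and self-ligation excise the SmallBiT segment and convert the plasmid into the dCas9-LargeBiT version. The short SmallBiT and Strep-tag sequences themselves are not picked up in the automated annotation. The purified fusion is intended for CRISPR-Cas9-based split-luciferase complementation, the approach named in the associated publication on bioluminescent infectious disease diagnostics.
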