Features (pLannotate 1.2.2; 20 found; start..end, strand, type, name):
     24..452     +  rep_origin     f1 ori (sequence partly withheld): f1 bacteriophage origin of replication; arrow indicates direction of (+) strand synthesis
    505..562     +  promoter       AmpR promoter (fragment): bla
    571..1386    -  CDS            KanR: aminoglycoside phosphotransferase; aph(3')-Ia; confers resistance to kanamycin in bacteria or G418 (Geneticin®) in eukaryotes
   1508..2096    +  rep_origin     ori: high-copy-number ColE1/pMB1/pBR322/pUC origin of replication
   2282..2421    -  misc_feature   bom: basis of mobility region from pBR322
   2523..2714    -  CDS            rop: Rop protein, which maintains plasmids at low copy number; rop
   2731..3111    +  CDS            YPB1_ECOLX: Protein predicted: Swiss-Prot protein existence level 4. From Escherichia coli.
   3183..3474    -  CDS            TcR (fragment): tetracycline efflux protein; tet; confers resistance to tetracycline
   3489..3510    -  protein_bind   CAP binding site: CAP binding activates transcription in the presence of cAMP. E. coli catabolite activator protein
   3523..4605    -  CDS            lacI: lac repressor; lacI; The lac repressor binds to the lac operator to inhibit transcription in E. coli. This inhibition can be relieved by adding lactose or isopropyl-β-D-thiogalactopyranoside (IPTG).
   4606..4683    -  promoter       lacI promoter: lacI
   4691..4970    -  CDS            TcR (fragment): tetracycline efflux protein; tet; confers resistance to tetracycline
   4992..5010    +  promoter       T7 promoter: promoter for bacteriophage T7 RNA polymerase
   5011..5035    +  protein_bind   lac operator: The lac repressor binds to the lac operator to inhibit transcription in E. coli. This inhibition can be relieved by adding lactose or isopropyl-β-D-thiogalactopyranoside (IPTG). lac repressor encoded by lacI
   5050..5072    +  RBS            RBS: efficient ribosome binding site from bacteriophage T7 gene 10 (Olins and Rangwala, 1989)
   5079..9182    +  CDS            dCas9: catalytically dead mutant of the Cas9 endonuclease from the Streptococcus pyogenes Type II CRISPR/Cas system RNA-guided DNA-binding protein that lacks endonuclease activity due to the D10A mutation in the RuvC catalytic domain and the H840A mutation in the HNH catalytic domain
   9327..9797    +  CDS            Nluc (fragment): NanoLuc® luciferase human codon-optimized
   9843..9860    +  CDS            9xHis (fragment): 9xHis affinity tag
   9870..9919    +  CDS            SET1 (fragment): solubility-enhancement tag derived from T7 phage gene 10B
   9927..9974    +  terminator     T7 terminator: transcription terminator for bacteriophage T7 RNA polymerase
>Addgene plasmid #198750 | pET28a(+)-SpdCas9-SBiT_Strep-Tag-II | addgene full sequence | sequence record 397643 | Addgene NGS Result
CTATATCCGGATTGGCGAATGGG
[124 nt withheld, positions 24-147]
C
[91 nt withheld, positions 149-239]
A
[49 nt withheld, positions 241-289]
CCTTTGACGTTGGAGTCCACGTTCTTT
[37 nt withheld, positions 317-353]
ACCCTATCTCGGTCTATTCTTTTGATTTATAAGGGATTTTGCCGATTTCGGCCTATTGGTTAAAAAATGA
GCTGATTTAACAAAAATTTAACGCGAATTTTAACAAAATATTAACGCTTACAATTTAGGTGGCACTTTTC
GGGGAAATGTGCGCGGAACCCCTATTTGTTTATTTTTCTAAATACATTCAAATATGTATCCGCTCATGAA
TTAATTCTTAGAAAAACTCATCGAGCATCAAATGAAACTGCAATTTATTCATATCAGGATTATCAATACC
ATATTTTTGAAAAAGCCGTTTCTGTAATGAAGGAGAAAACTCACCGAGGCAGTTCCATAGGATGGCAAGA
TCCTGGTATCGGTCTGCGATTCCGACTCGTCCAACATCAATACAACCTATTAATTTCCCCTCGTCAAAAA
TAAGGTTATCAAGTGAGAAATCACCATGAGTGACGACTGAATCCGGTGAGAATGGCAAAAGTTTATGCAT
TTCTTTCCAGACTTGTTCAACAGGCCAGCCATTACGCTCGTCATCAAAATCACTCGCATCAACCAAACCG
TTATTCATTCGTGATTGCGCCTGAGCGAGACGAAATACGCGATCGCTGTTAAAAGGACAATTACAAACAG
GAATCGAATGCAACCGGCGCAGGAACACTGCCAGCGCATCAACAATATTTTCACCTGAATCAGGATATTC
TTCTAATACCTGGAATGCTGTTTTCCCGGGGATCGCAGTGGTGAGTAACCATGCATCATCAGGAGTACGG
ATAAAATGCTTGATGGTCGGAAGAGGCATAAATTCCGTCAGCCAGTTTAGTCTGACCATCTCATCTGTAA
CATCATTGGCAACGCTACCTTTGCCATGTTTCAGAAACAACTCTGGCGCATCGGGCTTCCCATACAATCG
ATAGATTGTCGCACCTGATTGCCCGACATTATCGCGAGCCCATTTATACCCATATAAATCAGCATCCATG
TTGGAATTTAATCGCGGCCTAGAGCAAGACGTTTCCCGTTGAATATGGCTCATAACACCCCTTGTATTAC
TGTTTATGTAAGCAGACAGTTTTATTGTTCATGACCAAAATCCCTTAACGTGAGTTTTCGTTCCACTGAG
CGTCAGACCCCGTAGAAAAGATCAAAGGATCTTCTTGAGATCCTTTTTTTCTGCGCGTAATCTGCTGCTT
GCAAACAAAAAAACCACCGCTACCAGCGGTGGTTTGTTTGCCGGATCAAGAGCTACCAACTCTTTTTCCG
AAGGTAACTGGCTTCAGCAGAGCGCAGATACCAAATACTGTCCTTCTAGTGTAGCCGTAGTTAGGCCACC
ACTTCAAGAACTCTGTAGCACCGCCTACATACCTCGCTCTGCTAATCCTGTTACCAGTGGCTGCTGCCAG
TGGCGATAAGTCGTGTCTTACCGGGTTGGACTCAAGACGATAGTTACCGGATAAGGCGCAGCGGTCGGGC
TGAACGGGGGGTTCGTGCACACAGCCCAGCTTGGAGCGAACGACCTACACCGAACTGAGATACCTACAGC
GTGAGCTATGAGAAAGCGCCACGCTTCCCGAAGGGAGAAAGGCGGACAGGTATCCGGTAAGCGGCAGGGT
CGGAACAGGAGAGCGCACGAGGGAGCTTCCAGGGGGAAACGCCTGGTATCTTTATAGTCCTGTCGGGTTT
CGCCACCTCTGACTTGAGCGTCGATTTTTGTGATGCTCGTCAGGGGGGCGGAGCCTATGGAAAAACGCCA
GCAACGCGGCCTTTTTACGGTTCCTGGCCTTTTGCTGGCCTTTTGCTCACATGTTCTTTCCTGCGTTATC
CCCTGATTCTGTGGATAACCGTATTACCGCCTTTGAGTGAGCTGATACCGCTCGCCGCAGCCGAACGACC
GAGCGCAGCGAGTCAGTGAGCGAGGAAGCGGAAGAGCGCCTGATGCGGTATTTTCTCCTTACGCATCTGT
GCGGTATTTCACACCGCAATGGTGCACTCTCAGTACAATCTGCTCTGATGCCGCATAGTTAAGCCAGTAT
ACACTCCGCTATCGCTACGTGACTGGGTCATGGCTGCGCCCCGACACCCGCCAACACCCGCTGACGCGCC
CTGACGGGCTTGTCTGCTCCCGGCATCCGCTTACAGACAAGCTGTGACCGTCTCCGGGAGCTGCATGTGT
CAGAGGTTTTCACCGTCATCACCGAAACGCGCGAGGCAGCTGCGGTAAAGCTCATCAGCGTGGTCGTGAA
GCGATTCACAGATGTCTGCCTGTTCATCCGCGTCCAGCTCGTTGAGTTTCTCCAGAAGCGTTAATGTCTG
GCTTCTGATAAAGCGGGCCATGTTAAGGGCGGTTTTTTCCTGTTTGGTCACTGATGCCTCCGTGTAAGGG
GGATTTCTGTTCATGGGGGTAATGATACCGATGAAACGAGAGAGGATGCTCACGATACGGGTTACTGATG
ATGAACATGCCCGGTTACTGGAACGTTGTGAGGGTAAACAACTGGCGGTATGGATGCGGCGGGACCAGAG
AAAAATCACTCAGGGTCAATGCCAGCGCTTCGTTAATACAGATGTAGGTGTTCCACAGGGTAGCCAGCAG
CATCCTGCGATGCAGATCCGGAACATAATGGTGCAGGGCGCTGACTTCCGCGTTTCCAGACTTTACGAAA
CACGGAAACCGAAGACCATTCATGTTGTTGCTCAGGTCGCAGACGTTTTGCAGCAGCAGTCGCTTCACGT
TCGCTCGCGTATCGGTGATTCATTCTGCTAACCAGTAAGGCAACCCCGCCAGCCTAGCCGGGTCCTCAAC
GACAGGAGCACGATCATGCGCACCCGTGGGGCCGCCATGCCGGCGATAATGGCCTGCTTCTCGCCGAAAC
GTTTGGTGGCGGGACCAGTGACGAAGGCTTGAGCGAGGGCGTGCAAGATTCCGAATACCGCAAGCGACAG
GCCGATCATCGTCGCGCTCCAGCGAAAGCGGTCCTCGCCGAAAATGACCCAGAGCGCTGCCGGCACCTGT
CCTACGAGTTGCATGATAAAGAAGACAGTCATAAGTGCGGCGACGATAGTCATGCCCCGCGCCCACCGGA
AGGAGCTGACTGGGTTGAAGGCTCTCAAGGGCATCGGTCGAGATCCCGGTGCCTAATGAGTGAGCTAACT
TACATTAATTGCGTTGCGCTCACTGCCCGCTTTCCAGTCGGGAAACCTGTCGTGCCAGCTGCATTAATGA
ATCGGCCAACGCGCGGGGAGAGGCGGTTTGCGTATTGGGCGCCAGGGTGGTTTTTCTTTTCACCAGTGAG
ACGGGCAACAGCTGATTGCCCTTCACCGCCTGGCCCTGAGAGAGTTGCAGCAAGCGGTCCACGCTGGTTT
GCCCCAGCAGGCGAAAATCCTGTTTGATGGTGGTTAACGGCGGGATATAACATGAGCTGTCTTCGGTATC
GTCGTATCCCACTACCGAGATATCCGCACCAACGCGCAGCCCGGACTCGGTAATGGCGCGCATTGCGCCC
AGCGCCATCTGATCGTTGGCAACCAGCATCGCAGTGGGAACGATGCCCTCATTCAGCATTTGCATGGTTT
GTTGAAAACCGGACATGGCACTCCAGTCGCCTTCCCGTTCCGCTATCGGCTGAATTTGATTGCGAGTGAG
ATATTTATGCCAGCCAGCCAGACGCAGACGCGCCGAGACAGAACTTAATGGGCCCGCTAACAGCGCGATT
TGCTGGTGACCCAATGCGACCAGATGCTCCACGCCCAGTCGCGTACCGTCTTCATGGGAGAAAATAATAC
TGTTGATGGGTGTCTGGTCAGAGACATCAAGAAATAACGCCGGAACATTAGTGCAGGCAGCTTCCACAGC
AATGGCATCCTGGTCATCCAGCGGATAGTTAATGATCAGCCCACTGACGCGTTGCGCGAGAAGATTGTGC
ACCGCCGCTTTACAGGCTTCGACGCCGCTTCGTTCTACCATCGACACCACCACGCTGGCACCCAGTTGAT
CGGCGCGAGATTTAATCGCCGCGACAATTTGCGACGGCGCGTGCAGGGCCAGACTGGAGGTGGCAACGCC
AATCAGCAACGACTGTTTGCCCGCCAGTTGTTGTGCCACGCGGTTGGGAATGTAATTCAGCTCCGCCATC
GCCGCTTCCACTTTTTCCCGCGTTTTCGCAGAAACGTGGCTGGCCTGGTTCACCACGCGGGAAACGGTCT
GATAAGAGACACCGGCATACTCTGCGACATCGTATAACGTTACTGGTTTCACATTCACCACCCTGAATTG
ACTCTCTTCCGGGCGCTATCATGCCATACCGCGAAAGGTTTTGCGCCATTCGATGGTGTCCGGGATCTCG
ACGCTCTCCCTTATGCGACTCCTGCATTAGGAAGCAGCCCAGTAGTAGGTTGAGGCCGTTGAGCACCGCC
GCCGCAAGGAATGGTGCATGCAAGGAGATGGCGCCCAACAGTCCCCCGGCCACGGGGCCTGCCACCATAC
CCACGCCGAAACAAGCGCTCATGAGCCCGAAGTGGCGAGCCCGATCTTCCCCATCGGTGATGTCGGCGAT
ATAGGCGCCAGCAACCGCACCTGTGGCGCCGGTGATGCCGGCCACGATGCGTCCGGCGTAGAGGATCGAG
ATCTCGATCCCGCGAAATTAATACGACTCACTATAGGGGAATTGTGAGCGGATAACAATTCCCCTCTAGA
AATAATTTTGTTTAACTTTAAGAAGGAGATATACCATGGATAAGAAATACTCAATAGGCTTAGCTATCGG
CACAAATAGCGTCGGATGGGCGGTGATCACTGATGAATATAAGGTTCCGTCTAAAAAGTTCAAGGTTCTG
GGAAATACAGACCGCCACAGTATCAAAAAAAATCTTATAGGGGCTCTTTTATTTGACAGTGGAGAGACAG
CGGAAGCGACTCGTCTCAAACGGACAGCTCGTAGAAGGTATACACGTCGGAAGAATCGTATTTGTTATCT
ACAGGAGATTTTTTCAAATGAGATGGCGAAAGTAGATGATAGTTTCTTTCATCGACTTGAAGAGTCTTTT
TTGGTGGAAGAAGACAAGAAGCATGAACGTCATCCTATTTTTGGAAATATAGTAGATGAAGTTGCTTATC
ATGAGAAATATCCAACTATCTATCATCTGCGAAAAAAATTGGTAGATTCTACTGATAAAGCGGATTTGCG
CTTAATCTATTTGGCCTTAGCGCATATGATTAAGTTTCGTGGTCATTTTTTGATTGAGGGAGATTTAAAT
CCTGATAATAGTGATGTGGACAAACTATTTATCCAGTTGGTACAAACCTACAATCAATTATTTGAAGAAA
ACCCTATTAACGCAAGTGGAGTAGATGCTAAAGCGATTCTTTCTGCACGATTGAGTAAATCAAGACGATT
AGAAAATCTCATTGCTCAGCTCCCCGGTGAGAAGAAAAATGGCTTATTTGGGAATCTCATTGCTTTGTCA
TTGGGTTTGACCCCTAATTTTAAATCAAATTTTGATTTGGCAGAAGATGCTAAATTACAGCTTTCAAAAG
ATACTTACGATGATGATTTAGATAATTTATTGGCGCAAATTGGAGATCAATATGCTGATTTGTTTTTGGC
AGCTAAGAATTTATCAGATGCTATTTTACTTTCAGATATCCTAAGAGTAAATACTGAAATAACTAAGGCT
CCCCTATCAGCTTCAATGATTAAACGCTACGATGAACATCATCAAGACTTGACTCTTTTAAAAGCTTTAG
TTCGACAACAACTTCCAGAAAAGTATAAAGAAATCTTTTTTGATCAATCAAAAAACGGATATGCAGGTTA
TATTGATGGGGGAGCTAGCCAAGAAGAATTTTATAAATTTATCAAACCAATTTTAGAAAAAATGGATGGT
ACTGAGGAATTATTGGTGAAACTAAATCGTGAAGATTTGCTGCGCAAGCAACGGACCTTTGACAACGGCT
CTATTCCCCATCAAATTCACTTGGGTGAGCTGCATGCTATTTTGAGAAGACAAGAAGACTTTTATCCATT
TTTAAAAGACAATCGTGAGAAGATTGAAAAAATCTTGACTTTTCGAATTCCTTATTATGTTGGTCCATTG
GCGCGTGGCAATAGTCGTTTTGCATGGATGACTCGGAAGTCTGAAGAAACAATTACCCCATGGAATTTTG
AAGAAGTTGTCGATAAAGGTGCTTCAGCTCAATCATTTATTGAACGCATGACAAACTTTGATAAAAATCT
TCCAAATGAAAAAGTACTACCAAAACATAGTTTGCTTTATGAGTATTTTACGGTTTATAACGAATTGACA
AAGGTCAAATATGTTACTGAAGGAATGCGAAAACCAGCATTTCTTTCAGGTGAACAGAAGAAAGCCATTG
TTGATTTACTCTTCAAAACAAATCGAAAAGTAACCGTTAAGCAATTAAAAGAAGATTATTTCAAAAAAAT
AGAATGTTTTGATAGTGTTGAAATTTCAGGAGTTGAAGATAGATTTAATGCTTCATTAGGTACCTACCAT
GATTTGCTAAAAATTATTAAAGATAAAGATTTTTTGGATAATGAAGAAAATGAAGATATCTTAGAGGATA
TTGTTTTAACATTGACCTTATTTGAAGATAGGGAGATGATTGAGGAAAGACTTAAAACATATGCTCACCT
CTTTGATGATAAGGTGATGAAACAGCTTAAACGTCGCCGTTATACTGGTTGGGGACGTTTGTCTCGAAAA
TTGATTAATGGTATTAGGGATAAGCAATCTGGCAAAACAATATTAGATTTTTTGAAATCAGATGGTTTTG
CCAATCGCAATTTTATGCAGCTGATCCATGATGATAGTTTGACATTTAAAGAAGACATTCAAAAAGCACA
AGTGTCTGGACAAGGCGATAGTTTACATGAACATATTGCAAATTTAGCTGGTAGCCCTGCTATTAAAAAA
GGTATTTTACAGACTGTAAAAGTTGTTGATGAATTGGTCAAAGTAATGGGGCGGCATAAGCCAGAAAATA
TCGTTATTGAAATGGCACGTGAAAATCAGACAACTCAAAAGGGCCAGAAAAATTCGCGAGAGCGTATGAA
ACGAATCGAAGAAGGTATCAAAGAATTAGGAAGTCAGATTCTTAAAGAGCATCCTGTTGAAAATACTCAA
TTGCAAAATGAAAAGCTCTATCTCTATTATCTCCAAAATGGAAGAGACATGTATGTGGACCAAGAATTAG
ATATTAATCGTTTAAGTGATTATGATGTCGATGCCATTGTTCCACAAAGTTTCCTTAAAGACGATTCAAT
AGACAATAAGGTCTTAACGCGTTCTGATAAAAATCGTGGTAAATCGGATAACGTTCCAAGTGAAGAAGTA
GTCAAAAAGATGAAAAACTATTGGAGACAACTTCTAAACGCCAAGTTAATCACTCAACGTAAGTTTGATA
ATTTAACGAAAGCTGAACGTGGAGGTTTGAGTGAACTTGATAAAGCTGGTTTTATCAAACGCCAATTGGT
TGAAACTCGCCAAATCACTAAGCATGTGGCACAAATTTTGGATAGTCGCATGAATACTAAATACGATGAA
AATGATAAACTTATTCGAGAGGTTAAAGTGATTACCTTAAAATCTAAATTAGTTTCTGACTTCCGAAAAG
ATTTCCAATTCTATAAAGTACGTGAGATTAACAATTACCATCATGCCCATGATGCGTATCTAAATGCCGT
CGTTGGAACTGCTTTGATTAAGAAATATCCAAAACTTGAATCGGAGTTTGTCTATGGTGATTATAAAGTT
TATGATGTTCGTAAAATGATTGCTAAGTCTGAGCAAGAAATAGGCAAAGCAACCGCAAAATATTTCTTTT
ACTCTAATATCATGAACTTCTTCAAAACAGAAATTACACTTGCAAATGGAGAGATTCGCAAACGCCCTCT
AATCGAAACTAATGGGGAAACTGGAGAAATTGTCTGGGATAAAGGGCGAGATTTTGCCACAGTGCGCAAA
GTATTGTCCATGCCCCAAGTCAATATTGTCAAGAAAACAGAAGTACAGACAGGCGGATTCTCCAAGGAGT
CAATTTTACCAAAAAGAAATTCGGACAAGCTTATTGCTCGTAAAAAAGACTGGGATCCAAAAAAATATGG
TGGTTTTGATAGTCCAACGGTAGCTTATTCAGTCCTAGTGGTTGCTAAGGTGGAAAAAGGGAAATCGAAG
AAGTTAAAATCCGTTAAAGAGTTACTAGGGATCACAATTATGGAAAGAAGTTCCTTTGAAAAAAATCCGA
TTGACTTTTTAGAAGCTAAAGGATATAAGGAAGTTAAAAAAGACTTAATCATTAAACTACCTAAATATAG
TCTTTTTGAGTTAGAAAACGGTCGTAAACGGATGCTGGCTAGTGCCGGAGAATTACAAAAAGGAAATGAG
CTGGCTCTGCCAAGCAAATATGTGAATTTTTTATATTTAGCTAGTCATTATGAAAAGTTGAAGGGTAGTC
CAGAAGATAACGAACAAAAACAATTGTTTGTGGAGCAGCATAAGCATTATTTAGATGAGATTATTGAGCA
AATCAGTGAATTTTCTAAGCGTGTTATTTTAGCAGATGCCAATTTAGATAAAGTTCTTAGTGCATATAAC
AAACATAGAGACAAACCAATACGTGAACAAGCAGAAAATATTATTCATTTATTTACGTTGACGAATCTTG
GAGCTCCCGCTGCTTTTAAATATTTTGATACAACAATTGATCGTAAACGATATACGTCTACAAAAGAAGT
TTTAGATGCCACTCTTATCCATCAATCCATCACTGGTCTTTATGAAACACGCATTGATTTGAGTCAGCTA
GGAGGTGACACCGGTGGGGGTAGCGGCGGCTCGGGGGGTAGTGGTGGAAGCGGGGGTTCAAAGCTTACTA
GTGTTACCGGCTATCGTCTGTTTGAAAAAGAGAGCGGATCCGGTGGAAGCTGGAGCCATCCGCAGTTTGA
AAAATAAACTAGTGTCTTCACACTCGAAGATTTCGTTGGGGACTGGGAACAGACAGCCGCCTACAACCTG
GACCAAGTCCTTGAACAGGGAGGTGTGTCCAGTTTGCTGCAGAATCTCGCCGTGTCCGTAACTCCGATCC
AAAGGATTGTCCGGAGCGGTGAAAATGCCCTGAAGATCGACATCCATGTCATCATCCCGTATGAAGGTCT
GAGCGCCGACCAAATGGCCCAGATCGAAGAGGTGTTTAAGGTGGTGTACCCTGTGGATGATCATCACTTT
AAGGTGATCCTGCCCTATGGCACACTGGTAATCGACGGGGTTACGCCGAACATGCTGAACTATTTCGGAC
GGCCGTATGAAGGCATCGCCGTGTTCGACGGCAAAAAGATCACTGTAACAGGGACCCTGTGGAACGGCAA
CAAAATTATCGACGAGCGCCTGATCACCCCCGACGGCTCCATGCTGTTCCGAGTAACCATCAACAGCGGT
GGAAGCTGGAGCCATCCGCAGTTTGAAAAATAACTCGAGCACCACCACCACCACCACTGAGATCCGGCTG
CTAACAAAGCCCGAAAGGAAGCTGAGTTGGCTGCTGCCACCGCTGAGCAATAACTAGCATAACCCCTTGG
GGCCTCTAAACGGGTCTTGAGGGGTTTTTTGCTGAAAGGAGGAA
